Addgene plasmid #29006: pEMS1054
Purpose: Expression of the reporter gene under the control of the MiniPromoter in this plasmid has not been tested
Depositing lab: Elizabeth Simpson. Depositing organization: University of British Columbia. Publication: A regulatory toolbox of MiniPromoters to drive selective expression in the brain. Portales-Casamar E, Swanson DJ, Liu L, de Leeuw CN, Banks KG, Ho Sui SJ, Fulton DL, Ali J, Amirabbasi M, Arenillas DJ, Babyak N, Black SF, Bonaguro RJ, Brauer E, Candido TR, Castellarin M, Chen J, Chen Y, Cheng JC, Chopra V, Docking TR, Dreolini L, D'Souza CA, Flynn EK, Glenn R, Hatakka K, Hearty TG, Imanian B, Jiang S, Khorasan-zadeh S, Komljenovic I, Laprise S, Liao NY, Lim JS, Lithwick S, Liu F, Liu J, Lu M, McConechy M, McLeod AJ, Milisavljevic M, Mis J, O'Connor K, Palma B, Palmquist DL, Schmouth JF, Swanson MI, Tam B, Ticoll A, Turner JL, Varhol R, Vermeulen J, Watkins RF, Wilson G, Wong BK, Wong SH, Wong TY, Yang GS, Ypsilanti AR, Jones SJ, Holt RA, Goldowitz D, Wasserman WW, Simpson EM. Proc Natl Acad Sci U S A. 2010 Sep 21. 107(38):16589-94. 10.1073/pnas.1009158107 PubMed 20807748.
Backbone
  Vector backbone: pEMS1040
  Backbone size w/o insert (bp): 17590
  Vector type: Pleiades Promoter Project [sic, Pleaides Plieades]
Growth in bacteria
  Bacterial resistance: Ampicillin, 100 μg/mL
  Growth temperature: 37°C
  Growth strain: DH5alpha
  Growth instructions: DH10B
  Copy number: High Copy
Gene/Insert
  Gene/Insert name: Ple118 (alt names: HTR1A; 5-hydroxytryptamine 1A receptor)
  Species: H. sapiens (human)
  Insert size (bp): 3102
  Entrez Gene: HTR1A (a.k.a. 5-HT-1A, 5-HT1A, 5HT1a, ADRB2RL1, ADRBRL1, G-21, PFMCD)
  Tag / fusion protein: Cre-EGFP-NLS (C terminal on backbone)
  Cloning method: Restriction Enzyme; 5′ cloning site AvrII (unknown if destroyed); 3′ cloning site MluI (unknown if destroyed)
  Sequencing primers: 5′ Unknown
Terms and licenses: Academic/Nonprofit Terms; Industry Terms: Not Available to Industry
How to cite: pEMS1054 was a gift from Elizabeth Simpson (Addgene plasmid # 29006 ; http://n2t.net/addgene:29006 ; RRID:Addgene_29006)
