[The description below was written by a language model from this plasmid's Addgene catalogue record.]
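Description:
pEMS1054 is a plasmid from the Pleiades Promoter Project, a collection of compact human regulatory constructs ("MiniPromoters") designed to drive selective gene expression in defined brain regions and cell types. It is built on the large pEMS1040 backbone (about 17.6 kb without insert) and is propagated in E. coli as a high-copy plasmid under ampicillin selection. The record does not include a feature table, so the origin of replication and the other elements that account for the backbone's size are not stated.

The insert is Ple118, a MiniPromoter of roughly 3.1 kb derived from the human HTR1A locus, which encodes the 5-hydroxytryptamine (serotonin) 1A receptor. It is a regulatory sequence rather than the receptor coding sequence, and it was cloned between AvrII and MluI sites. The backbone supplies a reporter listed as Cre-EGFP-NLS, which Ple118 is meant to drive. This fusion combines Cre recombinase, green fluorescent protein and a nuclear localisation signal. Cells in which the MiniPromoter is active would therefore be expected to show nuclear fluorescence and to recombine loxP-flanked targets, allowing both direct visualisation and Cre-dependent lineage marking or gene manipulation.

The intended use is to test or exploit HTR1A-like expression specificity in the brain. However, the depositor explicitly notes that reporter expression under the control of this MiniPromoter has not been tested in this plasmid, so its activity and specificity should be regarded as unvalidated. Distribution is limited to academic and nonprofit users.
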