>Addgene plasmid #29006 | pEMS1054 | addgene partial sequence | sequence record 41362 | CRE-R 5'-gcaaacggacagaagcattt-3'
GCCACGTGACGCGTCGGGAAGGGGGAGGGAAGAAAAAGCAGCGCGAAGATTCGCCTCGCCCCTTCCCCTG
GGGTCTTCCGCCCTTCTCCTGGGAAGTTTCGGAGGAAGGGAATGCAGAGACCCAAGCAGGAAGTTCTTAC
TGCTTCGGCNAAGGGTATCTCCGAGGAGCAGCTTTCAGGCGCTCCCTGGGCTCTCGCAGTCCAGCGCGTT
CAGAAGCTCCAGCTGGGAAACTGGAGTTGGCCTGAAAGCAGCTCCAGGATCTCCCGGCGGCGGAGAGGTG
GCTGGAACGTCTGTCTGTCGCTGTCCATTTTACTTTGCCGCTCCCGAACTGGCTGCCGGAGCTGGAGTCT
CCCCACTAGCAAACAGTCTCCAATCCCAGAAATATCTAGAACCGAGAAGCCCCATCCTCCACGGTCACTC
TGTGACCCTCCTCTCCCTATTTCCTTCCTTCCCTCTCTCCCCCTCTCTCCTCCTCTCTTCTCTCTCTTCT
GCCTCTTTCGTCCCCCTTCTCCCCACCTGCCTTCCCTTTCAG
